Addgene plasmid #167953: pBN072
Purpose: express E. coli E69 (O9a:K30) Wzc with Y705E
Depositing lab: James Naismith. Depositing organization: University of Oxford. Publication: The molecular basis of regulation of bacterial capsule assembly by Wzc. Yang Y, Liu J, Clarke BR, Seidel L, Bolla JR, Ward PN, Zhang P, Robinson CV, Whitfield C, Naismith JH. Nat Commun. 2021 Jul 16;12(1):4349. doi: 10.1038/s41467-021-24652-1. PubMed 34272394.
Backbone
  Vector backbone: pBAD24
  Backbone size w/o insert (bp): 4542
  Total vector size (bp): 6698
  Vector type: Bacterial Expression
Growth in bacteria
  Bacterial resistance: Ampicillin, 100 μg/mL
  Growth temperature: 37°C
  Growth strain: DH5alpha
  Copy number: Unknown
Gene/Insert
  Gene/Insert name: E. coli E69 (O9a:K30) Wzc with Y705E
  Species: Escherichia coli
  Insert size (bp): 2184
  Mutation: Y705E
  Promoter: araBAD
  Tag / fusion protein: hexa-histidine tag (C terminal on insert)
  Cloning method: Gibson Cloning
  Sequencing primers: 5′ pBADF; 3′ pBADR
Terms and licenses: Academic/Nonprofit Terms; Industry Terms: Not Available to Industry
How to cite: pBN072 was a gift from James Naismith (Addgene plasmid # 167953 ; http://n2t.net/addgene:167953 ; RRID:Addgene_167953)
