[The description below was written by a language model from this plasmid's Addgene catalogue record and pLannotate feature annotations shown in this document.]
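Description:
pBN072 is a bacterial expression plasmid built on the pBAD24 backbone for arabinose-inducible production of a point mutant of Wzc from Escherichia coli E69 (serotype O9a:K30). It is about 6.7 kb in total, is maintained in E. coli through a ColE1/pMB1-type origin of replication, and is selected with ampicillin via the β-lactamase (AmpR) gene and its own promoter. The backbone also carries an M13 phage origin, which permits single-stranded DNA production. Non-functional remnants of its pBR322 ancestry are annotated as well, namely fragments of bom, rop, the tetracycline resistance gene and its promoter.

The roughly 2.2 kb insert, introduced by Gibson assembly, encodes Wzc with a Y705E substitution and a C-terminal hexahistidine tag for affinity purification. The automated annotation labels this reading frame by its similarity to a Klebsiella pneumoniae homologue and calls the tag a fragment of a longer His tag, but the catalogue entry identifies it as the E. coli protein with six histidines. Transcription is driven by the araBAD promoter, which is controlled by the divergently transcribed araC regulator present on the plasmid, so expression is kept low without L-arabinose and switched on when it is added. The rrnB T1 and T2 terminators, with an adjoining 5S rRNA segment, sit downstream and stop transcription.

Wzc is a regulator of bacterial capsule assembly, and the construct comes from a study of the molecular basis of that regulation. The record gives no rationale for the mutation, although replacing a tyrosine with glutamate is a common way to mimic phosphorylation. The plasmid is suited to producing the tagged variant for purification and for biochemical, structural or functional comparison with the wild-type protein.
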