Features (pLannotate 1.2.2; 16 found; start..end, strand, type, name):
      1..285     +  promoter       araBAD promoter: araBAD; promoter of the L-arabinose operon of E. coli; the araC regulatory gene is transcribed in the opposite direction (Guzman et al., 1995)
    320..2437    +  CDS            YC06_KLEPN: Experimental evidence at protein level: Swiss-Prot protein existence level 1. From Klebsiella pneumoniae.
   2483..2500    +  CDS            9xHis (fragment): 9xHis affinity tag
   2504..2521    +  misc_feature   MCS (fragment): pUC18/19 multiple cloning site
   2605..2720    +  ncRNA          5S rRNA: Accession: RF00001 - 5S ribosomal RNA
   2724..2810    +  terminator     rrnB T1 terminator: Escherichia coli rrnB; transcription terminator T1 from the E. coli rrnB gene
   2902..2929    +  terminator     rrnB T2 terminator: transcription terminator T2 from the E. coli rrnB gene
   2948..3039    +  promoter       AmpR promoter: bla
   3040..3900    +  CDS            AmpR: β-lactamase; bla; confers resistance to ampicillin, carbenicillin, and related antibiotics
   3942..4322    +  rep_origin     M13 ori (sequence partly withheld): M13 bacteriophage origin of replication; arrow indicates direction of (+) strand synthesis
   4508..5096    +  rep_origin     ori: high-copy-number ColE1/pMB1/pBR322/pUC origin of replication
   5282..5333    -  misc_feature   bom (fragment): basis of mobility region from pBR322
   5449..5488    -  CDS            rop (fragment): Rop protein, which maintains plasmids at low copy number; rop
   5489..5674    -  CDS            TcR (fragment): tetracycline efflux protein; tet; confers resistance to tetracycline
   5684..5702    +  promoter       tet promoter (fragment): E. coli promoter for tetracycline efflux protein gene
   5792..6670    -  CDS            araC: L-arabinose regulatory protein; araC
>Addgene plasmid #167953 | pBN072 | addgene full sequence | sequence record 344790 | Addgene NGS Result
AAGAAACCAATTGTCCATATTGCATCAGACATTGCCGTCACTGCGTCTTTTACTGGCTCTTCTCGCTAAC
CAAACCGGTAACCCCGCTTATTAAAAGCATTCTGTAACAAAGCGGGACCAAAGCCATGACAAAAACGCGT
AACAAAAGTGTCTATAATCACGGCAGAAAAGTCCACATTGATTATTTGCACGGCGTCACACTTTGCTATG
CCATAGCATTTTTATCCATAAGATTAGCGGATCCTACCTGACGCTTTTTATCGCAACTCTCTACTGTTTC
TCCATACCCGTTTTTTTGGGCTAGCAGGAGGAATTCACCATGACTTCAGTCACATCTAAGCAATCAACGA
TACTAGGATCTGATGAAATAGATTTAGGTCGCGTTATCGGTGAGCTAATTGATCATCGTAAGCTTATTAT
ATCTATAACATCGGTTTTTACCTTATTTGCAATACTCTATGCATTATTAGCGACTCCTATCTATGAGACG
GATGCGCTAATTCAAATAGAGCAGAAGCAAGGTAATGCTATACTAAGCAGTCTAAGTCAGGTTTTACCTG
ATGGCCAACCCCAATCTGCACCTGAAACAGCTTTGCTACAATCTCGAATGATTCTTGGCAAAACTATAGA
TGATTTAAACCTTCAGATTCAAATTGAACAAAAATATTTTCCTGTTATTGGCCGTGGGTTAGCAAGATTA
ATGGGAGAAAAACCAGGTAATATTGATATTACTCGGTTATATTTGCCTGATAGTGACGATATTAGTAATA
ATACTCCTAGTATAATATTAACAGTAAAAGATAAAGAAAATTATTCGATCAATAGCGATGGTATTCAACT
CAATGGGGTTGTAGGGACGTTATTAAATGAAAAAGGGATATCATTACTGGTTAACGAAATCGATGCTAAA
CCTGGAGATCAATTTGTTATTACACAGTTGCCTCGATTAAAGGCCATTTCTGATCTTTTAAAAAGTTTTA
GCGTTGCTGATTTGGGTAAAGATACGGGAATGTTAACGTTGACTCTTACTGGAGATAACCCAAAAAGAAT
ATCTCATATTTTGGACAGTATCAGTCAGAACTATCTTGCACAGAACATTGCTAGACAAGCTGCGCAGGAT
GCTAAAAGTCTCGAGTTTTTAAATCAACAATTACCCAAAGTTCGTGCCGAATTAGATTCTGCGGAAGACA
AGTTAAATGCTTATCGTAAGCAAAAAGACTCTGTTGACTTGAATATGGAAGCTAAATCAGTACTTGATCA
AATAGTTAACGTTGATAATCAACTAAATGAATTAACCTTCCGTGAGGCAGAAGTTTCACAGCTATATACT
AAGGAACATCCTACTTATAAGGCGTTAATGGAAAAACGGCAAACACTTCAAGAAGAAAAATCTAAACTTA
ATAAGCGCGTTAGTAGTATGCCCTCGACCCAGCAGGAGGTTCTGCGATTAAGTCGAGATGTTGAATCTGG
TCGTGCTGTATATTTGCAATTGCTAAATCGGCAACAAGAATTAAACATTGCCAAATCAAGTGCTATTGGC
AACGTTAGAATTATTGATAATGCTGTAACAGATCCTAATCCTGTAAGACCAAAGAAGACTATCATAATTG
TAATAGGTGTTGTTTTAGGGCTAATCGTTTCGGTTGTACTGGTATTGTTCCAAGTGTTTCTACGCCGTGG
TATCGAATCCCCAGAGCAACTCGAAGAAATCGGAATAAACGTGTATGCAAGTATTCCAATATCTGAATGG
CTTACAAAAAATGCTCGTCAGTCAGGGAAAGTCAGAAAAAATCAGTCAGACACATTGCTTGCTGTTGGTA
ATCCTGCCGATTTAGCTGTTGAGGCCATTCGTGGTTTACGCACAAGTTTGCATTTTGCAATGATGGAAGC
AAAAAATAATGTCCTAATGATATCGGGTGCTAGTCCAAGCGCAGGTAAAACTTTTATTAGCAGTAACTTG
GCAGCCACTATAGCAATTACAGGGAAAAAAGTTTTATTCATTGATGCTGACCTTCGTAAGGGATATGCTC
ATAAAATGTTTGGTCATAAAAACGATAAAGGATTATCTGAGTTTTTATCTGGACAAGCCGCTGCTGAAAT
GATCATTGATAAAGTAGAAGGGGGGGGATTTGATTACATTGGTCGTGGACAAATTCCTCCAAACCCAGCT
GAATTACTTATGCATCCGCGTTTTGAACAATTATTAAATTGGGCCTCACAAAATTATGATTTAATTATAA
TAGATACACCTCCAATTTTGGCAGTGACAGATGCTGCGATTATTGGTCGATATGCTGGAACATGTCTATT
AGTCGCTCGCTTTGAAAAAAATACTGTTAAAGAAATTGATGTAAGTATGAAGCGGTTTGAGCAAAGTGGT
GTGGTAGTCAAAGGCTGTATACTTAACGGTGTTGTAAAGAAAGCTAGCAGCGAGTATAGATATGGCCATA
ATCATTATGGCTATTCTTATTATGATAAAAAACACCACCACCACCACCACTGACTGCAGGCATGCAAGCT
TGGCTGTTTTGGCGGATGAGAGAAGATTTTCAGCCTGATACAGATTAAATCAGAACGCAGAAGCGGTCTG
ATAAAACAGAATTTGCCTGGCGGCAGTAGCGCGGTGGTCCCACCTGACCCCATGCCGAACTCAGAAGTGA
AACGCCGTAGCGCCGATGGTAGTGTGGGGTCTCCCCATGCGAGAGTAGGGAACTGCCAGGCATCAAATAA
AACGAAAGGCTCAGTCGAAAGACTGGGCCTTTCGTTTTATCTGTTGTTTGTCGGTGAACGCTCTCCTGAG
TAGGACAAATCCGCCGGGAGCGGATTTGAACGTTGCGAAGCAACGGCCCGGAGGGTGGCGGGCAGGACGC
CCGCCATAAACTGCCAGGCATCAAATTAAGCAGAAGGCCATCCTGACGGATGGCCTTTTTGCGTTTCTAC
AAACTCTTTTGTTTATTTTTCTAAATACATTCAAATATGTATCCGCTCATGAGACAATAACCCTGATAAA
TGCTTCAATAATATTGAAAAAGGAAGAGTATGAGTATTCAACATTTCCGTGTCGCCCTTATTCCCTTTTT
TGCGGCATTTTGCCTTCCTGTTTTTGCTCACCCAGAAACGCTGGTGAAAGTAAAAGATGCTGAAGATCAG
TTGGGTGCACGAGTGGGTTACATCGAACTGGATCTCAACAGCGGTAAGATCCTTGAGAGTTTTCGCCCCG
AAGAACGTTTTCCAATGATGAGCACTTTTAAAGTTCTGCTATGTGGCGCGGTATTATCCCGTGTTGACGC
CGGGCAAGAGCAACTCGGTCGCCGCATACACTATTCTCAGAATGACTTGGTTGAGTACTCACCAGTCACA
GAAAAGCATCTTACGGATGGCATGACAGTAAGAGAATTATGCAGTGCTGCCATAACCATGAGTGATAACA
CTGCGGCCAACTTACTTCTGACAACGATCGGAGGACCGAAGGAGCTAACCGCTTTTTTGCACAACATGGG
GGATCATGTAACTCGCCTTGATCGTTGGGAACCGGAGCTGAATGAAGCCATACCAAACGACGAGCGTGAC
ACCACGATGCCTGTAGCAATGGCAACAACGTTGCGCAAACTATTAACTGGCGAACTACTTACTCTAGCTT
CCCGGCAACAATTAATAGACTGGATGGAGGCGGATAAAGTTGCAGGACCACTTCTGCGCTCGGCCCTTCC
GGCTGGCTGGTTTATTGCTGATAAATCTGGAGCCGGTGAGCGTGGGTCTCGCGGTATCATTGCAGCACTG
GGGCCAGATGGTAAGCCCTCCCGTATCGTAGTTATCTACACGACGGGGAGTCAGGCAACTATGGATGAAC
GAAATAGACAGATCGCTGAGATAGGTGCCTCACTGATTAAGCATTGGTAACTGTCAGACCAAGTTTACTC
ATATATACTTTAGATTGATT
[125 nt withheld, positions 3941-4065]
C
[141 nt withheld, positions 4067-4207]
CCTTTGACGTTGGAGTCCACGTTCTTT
[37 nt withheld, positions 4235-4271]
ACCCTATCTCGGGCTATTCTTTTGATTTATAAGGGATTTTGCCGATTTCGGCCTATTGGTTAAAAAATGA
GCTGATTTAACAAAAATTTAACGCGAATTTTAACAAAATATTAACGTTTACAATTTAAAAGGATCTAGGT
GAAGATCCTTTTTGATAATCTCATGACCAAAATCCCTTAACGTGAGTTTTCGTTCCACTGAGCGTCAGAC
CCCGTAGAAAAGATCAAAGGATCTTCTTGAGATCCTTTTTTTCTGCGCGTAATCTGCTGCTTGCAAACAA
AAAAACCACCGCTACCAGCGGTGGTTTGTTTGCCGGATCAAGAGCTACCAACTCTTTTTCCGAAGGTAAC
TGGCTTCAGCAGAGCGCAGATACCAAATACTGTCCTTCTAGTGTAGCCGTAGTTAGGCCACCACTTCAAG
AACTCTGTAGCACCGCCTACATACCTCGCTCTGCTAATCCTGTTACCAGTGGCTGCTGCCAGTGGCGATA
AGTCGTGTCTTACCGGGTTGGACTCAAGACGATAGTTACCGGATAAGGCGCAGCGGTCGGGCTGAACGGG
GGGTTCGTGCACACAGCCCAGCTTGGAGCGAACGACCTACACCGAACTGAGATACCTACAGCGTGAGCTA
TGAGAAAGCGCCACGCTTCCCGAAGGGAGAAAGGCGGACAGGTATCCGGTAAGCGGCAGGGTCGGAACAG
GAGAGCGCACGAGGGAGCTTCCAGGGGGAAACGCCTGGTATCTTTATAGTCCTGTCGGGTTTCGCCACCT
CTGACTTGAGCGTCGATTTTTGTGATGCTCGTCAGGGGGGCGGAGCCTATGGAAAAACGCCAGCAACGCG
GCCTTTTTACGGTTCCTGGCCTTTTGCTGGCCTTTTGCTCACATGTTCTTTCCTGCGTTATCCCCTGATT
CTGTGGATAACCGTATTACCGCCTTTGAGTGAGCTGATACCGCTCGCCGCAGCCGAACGACCGAGCGCAG
CGAGTCAGTGAGCGAGGAAGCGGAAGAGCGCCTGATGCGGTATTTTCTCCTTACGCATCTGTGCGGTATT
TCACACCGCATAGGGTCATGGCTGCGCCCCGACACCCGCCAACACCCGCTGACGCGCCCTGACGGGCTTG
TCTGCTCCCGGCATCCGCTTACAGACAAGCTGTGACCGTCTCCGGGAGCTGCATGTGTCAGAGGTTTTCA
CCGTCATCACCGAAACGCGCGAGGCAGAAGGAGATGGCGCCCAACAGTCCCCCGGCCACGGGGCCTGCCA
CCATACCCACGCCGAAACAAGCGCTCATGAGCCCGAAGTGGCGAGCCCGATCTTCCCCATCGGTGATGTC
GGCGATATAGGCGCCAGCAACCGCACCTGTGGCGCCGGTGATGCCGGCCACGATGCGTCCGGCGTAGAGG
ATCTGCTCATGTTTGACAGCTTATCATCGATGCATAATGTGCCTGTCAAATGGACGAAGCAGGGATTCTG
CAAACCCTATGCTACTCCGTCAAGCCGTCAATTGTCTGATTCGTTACCAATTATGACAACTTGACGGCTA
CATCATTCACTTTTTCTTCACAACCGGCACGGAACTCGCTCGGGCTGGCCCCGGTGCATTTTTTAAATAC
CCGCGAGAAATAGAGTTGATCGTCAAAACCAACATTGCGACCGACGGTGGCGATAGGCATCCGGGTGGTG
CTCAAAAGCAGCTTCGCCTGGCTGATACGTTGGTCCTCGCGCCAGCTTAAGACGCTAATCCCTAACTGCT
GGCGGAAAAGATGTGACAGACGCGACGGCGACAAGCAAACATGCTGTGCGACGCTGGCGATATCAAAATT
GCTGTCTGCCAGGTGATCGCTGATGTACTGACAAGCCTCGCGTACCCGATTATCCATCGGTGGATGGAGC
GACTCGTTAATCGCTTCCATGCGCCGCAGTAACAATTGCTCAAGCAGATTTATCGCCAGCAGCTCCGAAT
AGCGCCCTTCCCCTTGCCCGGCGTTAATGATTTGCCCAAACAGGTCGCTGAAATGCGGCTGGTGCGCTTC
ATCCGGGCGAAAGAACCCCGTATTGGCAAATATTGACGGCCAGTTAAGCCATTCATGCCAGTAGGCGCGC
GGACGAAAGTAAACCCACTGGTGATACCATTCGCGAGCCTCCGGATGACGACCGTAGTGATGAATCTCTC
CTGGCGGGAACAGCAAAATATCACCCGGTCGGCAAACAAATTCTCGTCCCTGATTTTTCACCACCCCCTG
ACCGCGAATGGTGAGATTGAGAATATAACCTTTCATTCCCAGCGGTCGGTCGATAAAAAAATCGAGATAA
CCGTTGGCCTCAATCGGCGTTAAACCCGCCACCAGATGGGCATTAAACGAGTATCCCGGCAGCAGGGGAT
CATTTTGCGCTTCAGCCATACTTTTCATACTCCCGCCATTCAGAG
