>Addgene plasmid #167953 | pBN072 | depositor partial sequence | sequence record 336423 | E. coli E69 (O9a:K30) Wzc with Y705E
ATGACTTCAGTCACATCTAAGCAATCAACGATACTAGGATCTGATGAAATAGATTTAGGTCGCGTTATCG
GTGAGCTAATTGATCATCGTAAGCTTATTATATCTATAACATCGGTTTTTACCTTATTTGCAATACTCTA
TGCATTATTAGCGACTCCTATCTATGAGACGGATGCGCTAATTCAAATAGAGCAGAAGCAAGGTAATGCT
ATACTAAGCAGTCTAAGTCAGGTTTTACCTGATGGCCAACCCCAATCTGCACCTGAAACAGCTTTGCTAC
AATCTCGAATGATTCTTGGCAAAACTATAGATGATTTAAACCTTCAGATTCAAATTGAACAAAAATATTT
TCCTGTTATTGGCCGTGGGTTAGCAAGATTAATGGGAGAAAAACCAGGTAATATTGATATTACTCGGTTA
TATTTGCCTGATAGTGACGATATTAGTAATAATACTCCTAGTATAATATTAACAGTAAAAGATAAAGAAA
ATTATTCGATCAATAGCGATGGTATTCAACTCAATGGGGTTGTAGGGACGTTATTAAATGAAAAAGGGAT
ATCATTACTGGTTAACGAAATCGATGCTAAACCTGGAGATCAATTTGTTATTACACAGTTGCCTCGATTA
AAGGCCATTTCTGATCTTTTAAAAAGTTTTAGCGTTGCTGATTTGGGTAAAGATACGGGAATGTTAACGT
TGACTCTTACTGGAGATAACCCAAAAAGAATATCTCATATTTTGGACAGTATCAGTCAGAACTATCTTGC
ACAGAACATTGCTAGACAAGCTGCGCAGGATGCTAAAAGTCTCGAGTTTTTAAATCAACAATTACCCAAA
GTTCGTGCCGAATTAGATTCTGCGGAAGACAAGTTAAATGCTTATCGTAAGCAAAAAGACTCTGTTGACT
TGAATATGGAAGCTAAATCAGTACTTGATCAAATAGTTAACGTTGATAATCAACTAAATGAATTAACCTT
CCGTGAGGCAGAAGTTTCACAGCTATATACTAAGGAACATCCTACTTATAAGGCGTTAATGGAAAAACGG
CAAACACTTCAAGAAGAAAAATCTAAACTTAATAAGCGCGTTAGTAGTATGCCCTCGACCCAGCAGGAGG
TTCTGCGATTAAGTCGAGATGTTGAATCTGGTCGTGCTGTATATTTGCAATTGCTAAATCGGCAACAAGA
ATTAAACATTGCCAAATCAAGTGCTATTGGCAACGTTAGAATTATTGATAATGCTGTAACAGATCCTAAT
CCTGTAAGACCAAAGAAGACTATCATAATTGTAATAGGTGTTGTTTTAGGGCTAATCGTTTCGGTTGTAC
TGGTATTGTTCCAAGTGTTTCTACGCCGTGGTATCGAATCCCCAGAGCAACTCGAAGAAATCGGAATAAA
CGTGTATGCAAGTATTCCAATATCTGAATGGCTTACAAAAAATGCTCGTCAGTCAGGGAAAGTCAGAAAA
AATCAGTCAGACACATTGCTTGCTGTTGGTAATCCTGCCGATTTAGCTGTTGAGGCCATTCGTGGTTTAC
GCACAAGTTTGCATTTTGCAATGATGGAAGCAAAAAATAATGTCCTAATGATATCGGGTGCTAGTCCAAG
CGCAGGTAAAACTTTTATTAGCAGTAACTTGGCAGCCACTATAGCAATTACAGGGAAAAAAGTTTTATTC
ATTGATGCTGACCTTCGTAAGGGATATGCTCATAAAATGTTTGGTCATAAAAACGATAAAGGATTATCTG
AGTTTTTATCTGGACAAGCCGCTGCTGAAATGATCATTGATAAAGTAGAAGGGGGGGGATTTGATTACAT
TGGTCGTGGACAAATTCCTCCAAACCCAGCTGAATTACTTATGCATCCGCGTTTTGAACAATTATTAAAT
TGGGCCTCACAAAATTATGATTTAATTATAATAGATACACCTCCAATTTTGGCAGTGACAGATGCTGCGA
TTATTGGTCGATATGCTGGAACATGTCTATTAGTCGCTCGCTTTGAAAAAAATACTGTTAAAGAAATTGA
TGTAAGTATGAAGCGGTTTGAGCAAAGTGGTGTGGTAGTCAAAGGCTGTATACTTAACGGTGTTGTAAAG
AAAGCTAGCAGCGAGTATAGATATGGCCATAATCATTATGGCTATTCTTATTATGATAAAAAACACCACC
ACCACCACCACTGA
